>Addgene plasmid #15586 | GAL FLAG72QDProCFPp303 | addgene partial sequence | sequence record 22150 | 15586 with GAL1
GGATTCTAGAGCCATGGACTACAAGGACGACGATGACAAGCTGGCGACCCTGGAAAAGCTAATGAAGGCC
TTCGAGTCCCTCAAAAGCTTCCAACAGCAGCAACAGCAACAACAGCAGCAACAGCAACAACAGCAGCAAC
AGCAACAACAGCAGCAACAACAGCAGCAACAGCAACAACAGCAGCAACAGCAACAACAGCAGCAGCAGCA
ACAACAGCAGCAACAGCAACAACAACAGCAGCAACAGCAACAACAGCAGCAACAGCAACAACAGCAGCAA
CAGCAACAACAGCAGCAACAGCAACAACTGCAGCCCGGGGGATCCCTGAGTAAAGGAGAAGAACTTTTCA
CTGGAGTTGTCCCAATTCTTGTTGAATTAGATGGTGATGTTAATGGGCACAAATTTTCTGTCAGTGGAGA
GGGTGAAGGTGATGCAACATACGGAAAACTTACCCTTAAATTTATTTGCACTACTGGAAAACTACCTGTT
CCATGGCCAACACTTGTCACTACTTTGACTTGGGGTGTTCAATGCTTTTCAAGATACCCAGATCATATGA
AACGGCATGACTTTTTCAAGAGTGCCATGCCCGAAGGTTATGTACAGGAAAGAACTATATTTTTCAAAGA
TGAC
