[The description below was written by a language model from this plasmid's Addgene catalogue record.]
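Description:
GAL FLAG72QDProCFPp303 is a yeast expression plasmid built on the p303 Gal backbone. It carries the HIS3 auxotrophic marker for selection in histidine-auxotrophic yeast and ampicillin resistance for propagation in E. coli, where it is recorded as low copy. The "303" in the backbone name suggests a pRS303-type integrating vector, which would lack a yeast replication origin and be maintained by integration at the HIS3 locus, but the record does not state this. No feature table is supplied, so origins and other backbone elements cannot be confirmed. The backbone name and the Gal1 sequencing primer indicate that the insert is driven by a galactose-inducible GAL promoter, which allows expression of a potentially toxic protein to be switched on by changing the carbon source.

The insert is a fragment of human huntingtin (HTT) with an expanded polyglutamine tract of 72 glutamines, in which the proline-rich region that normally follows the polyQ stretch has been removed. The exact boundaries of the fragment are not given in the record. It is fused to a FLAG epitope at the N terminus, for immunodetection, and to CFP at the C terminus, so that the localisation and aggregation of the protein can be followed by fluorescence microscopy in living cells.

The construct comes from a study of how the sequences flanking the polyglutamine tract alter its toxicity in yeast. Within that work it serves as the variant for testing how loss of the proline-rich region, in the context of the FLAG tag, affects the behaviour of expanded polyQ huntingtin in a yeast model of Huntington's disease-related protein misfolding.
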