Addgene plasmid #15586: GAL FLAG72QDProCFPp303
Depositing lab: Susan Lindquist. Depositing organization: Whitehead Institute for Biomedical Research. Publication: Flanking sequences profoundly alter polyglutamine toxicity in yeast. Duennwald ML, Jagadish S, Muchowski PJ, Lindquist S. Proc Natl Acad Sci U S A. 2006 Jul 18. 103(29):11045-50. 10.1073/pnas.0604547103 PubMed 16832050.
Backbone
  Vector backbone: p303 Gal
  Vector type: Yeast Expression
  Selectable markers: HIS3
Growth in bacteria
  Bacterial resistance: Ampicillin, 100 μg/mL
  Growth temperature: 37°C
  Growth strain: DH5alpha
  Copy number: Low Copy
Gene/Insert
  Gene/Insert name: htt 72Q Delta Pro (alt name: htt 72Q)
  Species: H. sapiens (human)
  Mutation: Proline-rich region removed
  GenBank ID: NM_002111
  Entrez Gene: HTT (a.k.a. HD, IT15, LOMARS)
  Tag / fusion protein: FLAG (N terminal on insert); CFP (C terminal on insert)
  Cloning method: Restriction Enzyme
  Sequencing primers: 5′ Gal1; 3′ EGFP-N
Terms and licenses: Academic/Nonprofit Terms; Industry Terms: Not Available to Industry
Depositor comments: Figure 1C in article. Lindquist lab number: 7732
How to cite: GAL FLAG72QDProCFPp303 was a gift from Susan Lindquist (Addgene plasmid # 15586 ; http://n2t.net/addgene:15586 ; RRID:Addgene_15586)
